>Addgene plasmid #34567 | WZLneo-C/EBPα | addgene full sequence | sequence record 197039 | Addgene NGS Result
CTGAATATGGGCCAAACAGGATATCTGTGGTAAGCAGTTCCTGCCCCGGCTCAGGGCCAAGAACAGATGG
AACAGCTGAATATGGGCCAAACAGGATATCTGTGGTAAGCAGTTCCTGCCCCGGCTCAGGGCCAAGAACA
GATGGTCCCCAGATGCGGTCCAGCCCTCAGCAGTTTCTAGAGAACCATCAGATGTTTCCAGGGTGCCCCA
AGGACCTGAAATGACCCTGTGCCTTATTTGAACTAACCAATCAGTTCGCTTCTCGCTTCTGTTCGCGCGC
TTCTGCTCCCCGAGCTCAATAAAAGAGCCCACAACCCCTCACTCGGGGCGCCAGTCCTCCGATTGACTGA
GTCGCCCGGGTACCCGTGTATCCAATAAACCCTCTTGCAGTTGCATCCGACTTGTGGTCTCGCTGTTCCT
TGGGAGGGTCTCCTCTGAGTGATTGACTACCCGTCAGCGGGGGTCTTTCATTTGGGGGCTCGTCCGGGAT
CGGGAGACCCCTGCCCAGGGACCACCGACCCACCACCGGGAGGCAAGCTGGCCAGCAACTTATCTGTGTC
TGTCCGATTGTCTAGTGTCTATGACTGATTTTATGCGCCTGCGTCGGTACTAGTTAGCTAACTAGCTCTG
TATCTGGCGGACCCGTGGTGGAACTGACGAGTTCTGAACACCCGGCCGCAACCCTGGGAGACGTCCCAGG
GACTTTGGGGGCCGTTTTTGTGGCCCGACCTGAGGAAGGGAGTCGATGTGGAATCCGACCCCGTCAGGAT
ATGTGGTTCTGGTAGGAGACGAGAACCTAAAACAGTTCCCGCCTCCGTCTGAATTTTTGCTTTCGGTTTG
GAACCGAAGCCGCGCGTCTTGTCTGCTGCAGCGCTGCAGCATCGTTCTGTGTTGTCTCTGTCTGACTGTG
TTTCTGTATTTGTCTGAAAATTAGGGCCAGACTGTTACCACTCCCTTAAGTTTGACCTTAGGTCACTGGA
AAGATGTCGAGCGGATCGCTCACAACCAGTCGGTAGATGTCAAGAAGAGACGTTGGGTTACCTTCTGCTC
TGCAGAATGGCCAACCTTTAACGTCGGATGGCCGCGAGACGGCACCTTTAACCGAGACCTCATCACCCAG
GTTAAGATCAAGGTCTTTTCACCTGGCCCGCATGGACACCCAGACCAGGTCCCCTACATCGTGACCTGGG
AAGCCTTGGCTTTTGACCCCCCTCCCTGGGTCAAGCCCTTTGTACACCCTAAGCCTCCGCCTCCTCTTCC
TCCATCCGCCCCGTCTCTCCCCCTTGAACCTCCTCGTTCGACCCCGCCTCGATCCTCCCTTTATCCAGCC
CTCACTCCTTCTCTAGGCGCCGGCCGGATCCCCCGGGCTGCAGGAATTCGCGCCACCATGGAGTCGGCCG
ACTTCTACGAGGCGGAGCCGCGGCCCCCGATGAGCAGCCACCTCCAGAGCCCCCCGCACGCGCCCAGCAA
CGCCGCCTTTGGCTTTCCCCGGGGCGCGGGCCCCGCGCCGCCCCCAGCCCCACCTGCCGCCCCGGAGCCG
CTGGGCGGCATCTGCGAGCACGAGACGTCTATAGACATCAGCGCCTACATCGACCCGGCCGCCTTCAACG
ACGAGTTCCTGGCCGACCTCTTCCAGCACAGCCGGCAGCAGGAGAAGGCCAAGGCGGCGGCGGGCCCCGC
GGGTGGCGGCGGTGACTTTGACTACCCGGGCGCCCCGGCGGGCCCCGGCGGTGCGGTCATGTCCGCGGGG
GCGCACGGACCCCCTCCCGGCTACGGCTGTGCGGCGGCCGGCTACCTGGACGGCAGGCTGGAGCCCCTGT
ACGAGCGCGTCGGGGCGCCCGCGCTGCGGCCGCTGGTGATCAAGCAGGAGCCCCGCGAGGAGGACGAGGC
GAAGCAGCTGGCGCTGGCCGGCCTCTTCCCCTATCAGCCCCCGCCGCCGCCGCCGCCACCGCACCCGCAC
GCGTCTCCCGCGCACTTGGCCGCCCCTCACTTGCAGTTCCAGATCGCACACTGCGGCCAGACCACCATGC
ACCTGCAGCCTGGCCACCCTACGCCGCCGCCGACGCCCGTGCCCAGCCCTCATCCCGCGCCTGCAATGGG
TGCTGCGGGCCTGCCGGGCCCCGGGGGCTCGCTCAAGGGCTTGGCTGGTCCGCACCCCGACCTCCGCACC
GGCGGCGGCGGCGGCGGCGGGGCCGGCGCGGGCAAGGCCAAGAAGTCGGTGGATAAGAACAGCAACGAGT
ACCGGGTACGGCGGGAACGCAACAACATCGCGGTGCGCAAGAGCCGAGATAAAGCCAAACAGCGCAACGT
GGAGACGCAGCAGAAGGTGTTGGAGTTGACCAGTGACAATGACCGCCTGCGCAAGCGGGTGGAACAGCTG
AGCCGTGAACTGGACACGCTGCGGGGTATCTTCCGCCAGCTGCCTGAGAGCTCCTTGGTCAAGGCCATGG
GCAACTGCGCGTGAGGCGCGAATTCGCCAGCACAGTGGTCGAGATACGTAAAACAATTGAAGATCTAGTC
GACCAATTCCGGTTATTTTCCACCATATTGCCGTCTTTTGGCAATGTGAGGGCCCGGAAACCTGGCCCTG
TCTTCTTGACGAGCATTCCTAGGGGTCTTTCCCCTCTCGCCAAAGGAATGCAAGGTCTGTTGAATGTCGT
GAAGGAAGCAGTTCCTCTGGAAGCTTCTTGAAGACAAACAACGTCTGTAGCGACCCTTTGCAGGCAGCGG
AACCCCCCACCTGGCGACAGGTGCCTCTGCGGCCAAAAGCCACGTGTATAAGATACACCTGCAAAGGCGG
CACAACCCCAGTGCCACGTTGTGAGTTGGATAGTTGTGGAAAGAGTCAAATGGCTCTCCTCAAGCGTATT
CAACAAGGGGCTGAAGGATGCCCAGAAGGTACCCCATTGTATGGGATCTGATCTGGGGCCTCGGTGCACA
TGCTTTACATGTGTTTAGTCGAGGTTAAAAAACGTCTAGGCCCCCCGAACCACGGGGACGTGGTTTTCCT
TTGAAAAACACGATGATAATACCATGATTGAACAAGATGGATTGCACGCAGGTTCTCCGGCCGCTTGGGT
GGAGAGGCTATTCGGCTATGACTGGGCACAACAGACAATCGGCTGCTCTGATGCCGCCGTGTTCCGGCTG
TCAGCGCAGGGGCGCCCGGTTCTTTTTGTCAAGACCGACCTGTCCGGTGCCCTGAATGAACTGCAGGACG
AGGCAGCGCGGCTATCGTGGCTGGCCACGACGGGCGTTCCTTGCGCAGCTGTGCTCGACGTTGTCACTGA
AGCGGGAAGGGACTGGCTGCTATTGGGCGAAGTGCCGGGGCAGGATCTCCTGTCATCTCACCTTGCTCCT
GCCGAGAAAGTATCCATCATGGCTGATGCAATGCGGCGGCTGCATACGCTTGATCCGGCTACCTGCCCAT
TCGACCACCAAGCGAAACATCGCATCGAGCGAGCACGTACTCGGATGGAAGCCGGTCTTGTCGATCAGGA
TGATCTGGACGAAGAGCATCAGGGGCTCGCGCCAGCCGAACTGTTCGCCAGGCTCAAGGCGCGCATGCCC
GACGGCGAGGATCTCGTCGTGACCCATGGCGATGCCTGCTTGCCGAATATCATGGTGGAAAATGGCCGCT
TTTCTGGATTCATCGACTGTGGCCGGCTGGGTGTGGCGGACCGCTATCAGGACATAGCGTTGGCTACCCG
TGATATTGCTGAAGAGCTTGGCGGCGAATGGGCTGACCGCTTCCTCGTGCTTTACGGTATCGCCGCTCCC
GATTCGCAGCGCATCGCCTTCTATCGCCTTCTTGACGAGTTCTTCTGAGCGGGACTCTGGGGTTCGCATC
GATAAAATAAAAGATTTTATTTAGTCTCCAGAAAAAGGGGGGAATGAAAGACCCCACCTGTAGGTTTGGC
AAGCTAGCTTAAGTAACGCCATTTTGCAAGGCATGGAAAAATACATAACTGAGAATAGAGAAGTTCAGAT
CAAGGTCAGGAACAGATGGAACAGCTGAATATGGGCCAAACAGGATATCTGTGGTAAGCAGTTCCTGCCC
CGGCTCAGGGCCAAGAACAGATGGAACAGCTGAATATGGGCCAAACAGGATATCTGTGGTAAGCAGTTCC
TGCCCCGGCTCAGGGCCAAGAACAGATGGTCCCCAGATGCGGTCCAGCCCTCAGCAGTTTCTAGAGAACC
ATCAGATGTTTCCAGGGTGCCCCAAGGACCTGAAATGACCCTGTGCCTTATTTGAACTAACCAATCAGTT
CGCTTCTCGCTTCTGTTCGCGCGCTTCTGCTCCCCGAGCTCAATAAAAGAGCCCACAACCCCTCACTCGG
GGCGCCAGTCCTCCGATTGACTGAGTCGCCCGGGTACCCGTGTATCCAATAAACCCTCTTGCAGTTGCAT
CCGACTTGTGGTCTCGCTGTTCCTTGGGAGGGTCTCCTCTGAGTGATTGACTACCCGTCAGCGGGGGTCT
TTCACATGCAGCATGTATCAAAATTAATTTGGTTTTTTTTCTTAAGTATTTACATTAAATGGCCATAGTT
GCATTAATGAATCGGCCAACGCGCGGGGAGAGGCGGTTTGCGTATTGGGCGCTCTTCCGCTTCCTCGCTC
ACTGACTCGCTGCGCTCGGTCGTTCGGCTGCGGCGAGCGGTATCAGCTCACTCAAAGGCGGTAATACGGT
TATCCACAGAATCAGGGGATAACGCAGGAAAGAACATGTGAGCAAAAGGCCAGCAAAAGGCCAGGAACCG
TAAAAAGGCCGCGTTGCTGGCGTTTTTCCATAGGCTCCGCCCCCCTGACGAGCATCACAAAAATCGACGC
TCAAGTCAGAGGTGGCGAAACCCGACAGGACTATAAAGATACCAGGCGTTTCCCCCTGGAAGCTCCCTCG
TGCGCTCTCCTGTTCCGACCCTGCCGCTTACCGGATACCTGTCCGCCTTTCTCCCTTCGGGAAGCGTGGC
GCTTTCTCATAGCTCACGCTGTAGGTATCTCAGTTCGGTGTAGGTCGTTCGCTCCAAGCTGGGCTGTGTG
CACGAACCCCCCGTTCAGCCCGACCGCTGCGCCTTATCCGGTAACTATCGTCTTGAGTCCAACCCGGTAA
GACACGACTTATCGCCACTGGCAGCAGCCACTGGTAACAGGATTAGCAGAGCGAGGTATGTAGGCGGTGC
TACAGAGTTCTTGAAGTGGTGGCCTAACTACGGCTACACTAGAAGAACAGTATTTGGTATCTGCGCTCTG
CTGAAGCCAGTTACCTTCGGAAAAAGAGTTGGTAGCTCTTGATCCGGCAAACAAACCACCGCTGGTAGCG
GTGGTTTTTTTGTTTGCAAGCAGCAGATTACGCGCAGAAAAAAAGGATCTCAAGAAGATCCTTTGATCTT
TTCTACGGGGTCTGACGCTCAGTGGAACGAAAACTCACGTTAAGGGATTTTGGTCATGAGATTATCAAAA
AGGATCTTCACCTAGATCCTTTTGCGGCCGCAAATCAATCTAAAGTATATATGAGTAAACTTGGTCTGAC
AGTTACCAATGCTTAATCAGTGAGGCACCTATCTCAGCGATCTGTCTATTTCGTTCATCCATAGTTGCCT
GACTCCCCGTCGTGTAGATAACTACGATACGGGAGGGCTTACCATCTGGCCCCAGTGCTGCAATGATACC
GCGAGACCCACGCTCACCGGCTCCAGATTTATCAGCAATAAACCAGCCAGCCGGAAGGGCCGAGCGCAGA
AGTGGTCCTGCAACTTTATCCGCCTCCATCCAGTCTATTAATTGTTGCCGGGAAGCTAGAGTAAGTAGTT
CGCCAGTTAATAGTTTGCGCAACGTTGTTGCCATTGCTACAGGCATCGTGGTGTCACGCTCGTCGTTTGG
TATGGCTTCATTCAGCTCCGGTTCCCAACGATCAAGGCGAGTTACATGATCCCCCATGTTGTGCAAAAAA
GCGGTTAGCTCCTTCGGTCCTCCGATCGTTGTCAGAAGTAAGTTGGCCGCAGTGTTATCACTCATGGTTA
TGGCAGCACTGCATAATTCTCTTACTGTCATGCCATCCGTAAGATGCTTTTCTGTGACTGGTGAGTACTC
AACCAAGTCATTCTGAGAATAGTGTATGCGGCGACCGAGTTGCTCTTGCCCGGCGTCAATACGGGATAAT
ACCGCGCCACATAGCAGAACTTTAAAAGTGCTCATCATTGGAAAACGTTCTTCGGGGCGAAAACTCTCAA
GGATCTTACCGCTGTTGAGATCCAGTTCGATGTAACCCACTCGTGCACCCAACTGATCTTCAGCATCTTT
TACTTTCACCAGCGTTTCTGGGTGAGCAAAAACAGGAAGGCAAAATGCCGCAAAAAAGGGAATAAGGGCG
ACACGGAAATGTTGAATACTCATACTCTTCCTTTTTCAATATTATTGAAGCATTTATCAGGGTTATTGTC
TCATGAGCGGATACATATTTGAATGTATTTAGAAAAATAAACAAATAGGGGTTCCGCGCACATTTCCCCG
AAAAGTGCCACCTGCAGC
Features (pLannotate 1.2.2; 13 found; start..end, strand, type, name):
      1..470     +  LTR            LTR: long terminal repeat from Moloney murine leukemia virus
    594..868     +  misc_feature   MESV Ψ (fragment): packaging signal of murine embryonic stem cell virus
    935..1351    +  CDS            gag (truncated): truncated Moloney murine leukemia virus (MMLV) gag gene lacking the start codon
   1356..1380    +  misc_feature   MCS (fragment): pBluescript multiple cloning site
   1388..2461    +  CDS            Cebpa: CEBPA_RAT - Experimental evidence at protein level: Swiss-Prot protein existence level 1. [Isoform 4]: Directly and specifically enhances ribosomal DNA transcription interacting with RNA polymerase I-specific cofactors and inducing histone acetylation. From Rattus norvegicus (Rat).
   2568..3029    +  misc_feature   IRES: internal ribosome entry site (IRES) of the encephalomyocarditis virus (EMCV)
   3034..3825    +  CDS            neo: KKA2_KLEPN - Also known as kan, nptII. Experimental evidence at protein level: Swiss-Prot protein existence level 1. Resistance to kanamycin, neomycin, paromomycin, ribostamycin, butirosin and gentamicin B. From Klebsiella pneumoniae.
   3893..4014    +  LTR            3' LTR (ΔU3) (fragment): self-inactivating 3' long terminal repeat (LTR) from Moloney murine leukemia virus
   4015..4484    +  LTR            LTR: long terminal repeat from Moloney murine leukemia virus
   4550..4602    -  CDS            lacI (fragment): lac repressor; lacI; The lac repressor binds to the lac operator to inhibit transcription in E. coli. This inhibition can be relieved by adding lactose or isopropyl-β-D-thiogalactopyranoside (IPTG).
   4785..5373    -  rep_origin     ori: high-copy-number ColE1/pMB1/pBR322/pUC origin of replication
   5533..6393    -  CDS            AmpR: β-lactamase; bla; confers resistance to ampicillin, carbenicillin, and related antibiotics
   6394..6498    -  promoter       AmpR promoter: bla
