[The description below was written by a language model from this plasmid's Addgene catalogue record and pLannotate feature annotations shown in this document.]
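Description:
WZLneo-C/EBPα is a Moloney murine leukemia virus-based retroviral expression plasmid built on the pWZL Neo backbone, intended for making recombinant retrovirus that stably delivers the transcription factor C/EBPα into mammalian cells. In bacteria it is maintained through a high-copy ColE1/pUC-type origin and selected with ampicillin via the β-lactamase gene and its own promoter. The sequenced record is about 6.5 kb.

The proviral region is bounded by MMLV long terminal repeats. Downstream of the 5' LTR lie a Ψ packaging signal and a truncated gag segment lacking its start codon, which together allow the genomic transcript to be efficiently packaged when viral proteins are provided in trans by a packaging cell line. The Cebpa coding sequence follows a short remnant of a multiple cloning site, having been inserted between BamHI and XhoI sites (the latter destroyed). It is transcribed from the 5' LTR, which serves as the promoter. An EMCV IRES then drives translation of the neomycin phosphotransferase gene from the same bicistronic message, so G418 resistance in transduced cells is linked to expression of the insert. The catalogue lists the insert as mouse, whereas the automated annotation matched it best to the rat C/EBPα protein entry. The record does not resolve whether this reflects close homology or the insert's true origin. The annotation also labels a small fragment next to the 3' LTR as a ΔU3 element, but a full-length LTR sits immediately beside it.

The associated publication concerns Ezh2, Wnt gene repression and adipogenesis, which suggests use for ectopic C/EBPα expression in studies of adipocyte differentiation.
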