Addgene plasmid #34567: WZLneo-C/EBPα
Depositing lab: Kai Ge. Depositing organization: National Institute of Diabetes & Digestive & Kidney Diseases (NIDDK). Publication: Histone H3K27 methyltransferase Ezh2 represses Wnt genes to facilitate adipogenesis. Wang L, Jin Q, Lee JE, Su IH, Ge K. Proc Natl Acad Sci U S A. 2010 Apr 20. 107(16):7317-22. 10.1073/pnas.1000031107 PubMed 20368440.
Backbone
  Vector backbone: pWZL Neo
  Backbone size w/o insert (bp): 6000
  Vector type: Mammalian Expression, Retroviral
  Selectable markers: Neomycin (select with G418)
Growth in bacteria
  Bacterial resistance: Ampicillin, 100 μg/mL
  Growth temperature: 37°C
  Growth strain: Stbl3
  Copy number: High Copy
Gene/Insert
  Gene/Insert name: C/EBPα
  Species: M. musculus (mouse)
  Entrez Gene: Cebpa (a.k.a. C/ebpalpha, CBF-A, Cebp)
  Promoter: 5'LTR
  Cloning method: Restriction Enzyme; 5′ cloning site BamHI (not destroyed); 3′ cloning site XhoI (destroyed during cloning)
  Sequencing primers: 5′ pWZL-Fwd
Resource information
  A portion of this plasmid was derived from a plasmid made by: C/EBPα obtained from S. Freytag
Terms and licenses: Academic/Nonprofit Terms; Industry Terms: Not Available to Industry
How to cite: WZLneo-C/EBPα was a gift from Kai Ge (Addgene plasmid # 34567 ; http://n2t.net/addgene:34567 ; RRID:Addgene_34567)
