>Addgene plasmid #34567 | WZLneo-C/EBPα | addgene partial sequence | sequence record 45120 | pWZL-Fwd
GGCTGCAGGAATTCGCGCCACCATGGAGTCGGCCGACTTCTACGAGGCGGAGCCGCGGCCCCCGATGAGC
AGCCACCTCCAGAGCCCCCCGCACGCGCCCAGCAACGCCGCCTTTGGCTTTCCCCGGGGCGCGGGCCCCG
CGCCGCCCCCAGCCCCACCTGCCGCCCCGGAGCCGCTGGGCGGCATCTGCGAGCACGAGACGTCTATAGA
CATCAGCGCCTACATCGACCCGGCCGCCTTCAACGACGAGTTCCTGGCCGACCTCTTCCAGCACAGCCGG
CAGCAGGAGAAGGCCAAGGCGGCGGCGGGCCCCGCGGGTGGCGGCGGTGACTTTGACTACCCGGGCGCCC
CGGCGGGCCCCGGCGGTGCGGTCATGTCCGCGGGGGCGCACGGACCCCCTCCCGGCTACGGCTGTGCGGC
GGCCGGCTACCTGGACGGCAGGCTGGAGCCCCTGTACGAGCGCGTCGGGGCGCCCGCGCTGCGGCCGCTG
GTGATCAAGCAGGAGCCCCGCGAGGAGGACGAGGCGAAGCAGCTGGCGCTGGCCGGCCTCTTCCCCTATC
AGCCCCCGCCGCCGCCGCCGCCACCGCACCCGCACGCGTCTCCCGCGCACTTGGCCGCCCCTCACTTGCA
GTTCCAGATCGCACACTGCGGCCAGACCACCATGCACCTGCAGCCTGGCCACCCTACGCCGCCGCCGACG
C
